Addgene plasmid #208879: CCM2_I432D_eGFP
Purpose: Express eGFP-CCM2 with the I432D mutation in mammalian cells.
Depositing lab: Guillaume Jacquemet. Depositing organization: Abo Akademi University. Publication: TLNRD1 is a CCM complex component and regulates endothelial barrier integrity. Ball NJ, Ghimire S, Follain G, Pajari AO, Wurzinger D, Vaitkeviciute M, Cowell AR, Berki B, Ivaska J, Paatero I, Goult BT, Jacquemet G. J Cell Biol. 2024 Sep 2;223(9):e202310030. doi: 10.1083/jcb.202310030. Epub 2024 Jul 16. PubMed 39013281.
Backbone
  Vector backbone: pcDNA3.1(+)-N-eGFP
  Vector type: Mammalian Expression
Growth in bacteria
  Bacterial resistance: Ampicillin, 100 μg/mL
  Growth temperature: 37°C
  Growth strain: DH5alpha
  Copy number: Unknown
Gene/Insert
  Gene/Insert name: CCM2
  Species: H. sapiens (human)
  Mutation: mutation I432D
  Entrez Gene: CCM2 (a.k.a. C7orf22, OSM, PP10187)
  Tag / fusion protein: eGFP
  Cloning method: Restriction Enzyme; 5′ cloning site BamHI (unknown if destroyed); 3′ cloning site XhoI (unknown if destroyed)
  Sequencing primers: 5′ CMV
Resource information
  A portion of this plasmid was derived from a plasmid made by: This construct was purchased from GenScript. Briefly, the gene fragments were synthesized using gene synthesis and cloned into pcDNA3.1(+)-N-eGFP using the BamHI/XhoI sites.
Terms and licenses: Academic/Nonprofit Terms; Industry Terms: Not Available to Industry
How to cite: CCM2_I432D_eGFP was a gift from Guillaume Jacquemet (Addgene plasmid # 208879 ; http://n2t.net/addgene:208879 ; RRID:Addgene_208879)
