[The description below was written by a language model from this plasmid's Addgene catalogue record and pLannotate feature annotations shown in this document.]
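Description:
CCM2_I432D_eGFP is a mammalian expression plasmid built on the pcDNA3.1(+)-N-eGFP backbone, designed to produce human CCM2 carrying the I432D point mutation as a fusion with an N-terminal eGFP tag. The full sequenced record is about 7.4 kb. In E. coli it is maintained through a high-copy ColE1/pUC-type origin and selected with ampicillin via the β-lactamase gene and its own promoter. An f1 phage origin is also present, along with remnants of lac regulatory elements typical of this backbone family.

The expression cassette is driven by the human cytomegalovirus immediate-early enhancer and promoter, followed by a T7 promoter that can serve for in vitro transcription or as a sequencing priming site. The green fluorescent protein coding sequence (annotated by the software as a GFP S65T-type variant, consistent with eGFP) lies directly upstream of the CCM2 open reading frame, which was made by gene synthesis and inserted between the BamHI and XhoI sites. Transcripts are terminated by the bovine growth hormone polyadenylation signal. A separate SV40 early promoter drives a neomycin phosphotransferase gene ending in an SV40 poly(A) signal, which allows G418 selection of stably transfected mammalian cells. The short HIV-1 LTR and ble fragments in the annotation appear to be small sequence matches rather than functional elements.

CCM2 is a scaffold component of the cerebral cavernous malformation signalling complex involved in endothelial junction and vessel integrity. The associated study concerns TLNRD1 as a CCM complex component regulating endothelial barrier integrity, so this plasmid provides a fluorescently tagged mutant CCM2 for localisation and interaction experiments in mammalian cells. The record does not state the specific functional effect of I432D.
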