Features (pLannotate 1.2.2; 21 found; start..end, strand, type, name):
    114..130     -  protein_bind   lac operator: The lac repressor binds to the lac operator to inhibit transcription in E. coli. This inhibition can be relieved by adding lactose or isopropyl-β-D-thiogalactopyranoside (IPTG). lac repressor encoded by lacI
    138..168     -  promoter       lac promoter: promoter for the E. coli lac operon
    183..204     -  protein_bind   CAP binding site: CAP binding activates transcription in the presence of cAMP. E. coli catabolite activator protein
    217..309     -  CDS            lacI (fragment): lac repressor; lacI; The lac repressor binds to the lac operator to inhibit transcription in E. coli. This inhibition can be relieved by adding lactose or isopropyl-β-D-thiogalactopyranoside (IPTG).
    492..1080    -  rep_origin     ori: high-copy-number ColE1/pMB1/pBR322/pUC origin of replication
   1251..2111    -  CDS            AmpR: β-lactamase; bla; confers resistance to ampicillin, carbenicillin, and related antibiotics
   2112..2216    -  promoter       AmpR promoter: bla
   2275..2327    -  misc_feature   bom (fragment): basis of mobility region from pBR322
   2482..2861    +  enhancer       CMV enhancer: human cytomegalovirus immediate early enhancer
   2862..3065    +  promoter       CMV promoter: human cytomegalovirus (CMV) immediate early promoter
   3061..3094    +  LTR            5' LTR (truncated) (fragment): truncated 5' long terminal repeat (LTR) from HIV-1
   3110..3128    +  promoter       T7 promoter: promoter for bacteriophage T7 RNA polymerase
   3170..3883    +  CDS            GFP (S65T): GFP (S65T) is a basic (constitutively fluorescent) green fluorescent protein published in 1995, derived from Aequorea victoria.
   3902..5233    +  CDS            CCM2: CCM2_HUMAN - Also known as C7orf22. Experimental evidence at protein level: Swiss-Prot protein existence level 1. Component of the CCM signaling pathway which is a crucial regulator of heart and vessel formation and integrity. May act through the stabilization of endothelial cell junctions (By similarity). May function as a scaffold protein for MAP2K3-MAP3K3 signaling. Seems to play a major role in the modulation of MAP3K3-dependent p38 activation induced by hyperosmotic shock (By similarity). From Homo sapiens (Human).
   5280..5504    +  polyA_signal   bGH poly(A) signal: bovine growth hormone polyadenylation signal
   5508..5529    +  promoter       SV40 promoter (fragment): SV40 enhancer and early promoter
   5550..5978    +  rep_origin     f1 ori (sequence partly withheld): f1 bacteriophage origin of replication; arrow indicates direction of (+) strand synthesis
   5992..6321    +  promoter       SV40 promoter: SV40 enhancer and early promoter
   6388..7179    +  CDS            neo: KKA2_KLEPN - Also known as kan, nptII. Experimental evidence at protein level: Swiss-Prot protein existence level 1. Resistance to kanamycin, neomycin, paromomycin, ribostamycin, butirosin and gentamicin B. From Klebsiella pneumoniae.
   7203..7361    +  CDS            ble (fragment): BLE_KLEPN - Experimental evidence at protein level: Swiss-Prot protein existence level 1. Binding protein with a strong affinity to the bleomycin family of antibiotics. Binds to CL990; an antimitotic-antibiotic compound. From Klebsiella pneumoniae.
   7356..41      +  polyA_signal   SV40 poly(A) signal (across the origin): SV40 polyadenylation signal
>Addgene plasmid #208879 | CCM2_I432D_eGFP | addgene full sequence | sequence record 416571 | Addgene NGS Result
CATTCTAGTTGTGGTTTGTCCAAACTCATCAATGTATCTTATCATGTCTGTATACCGTCGACCTCTAGCT
AGAGCTTGGCGTAATCATGGTCATAGCTGTTTCCTGTGTGAAATTGTTATCCGCTCACAATTCCACACAA
CATACGAGCCGGAAGCATAAAGTGTAAAGCCTGGGGTGCCTAATGAGTGAGCTAACTCACATTAATTGCG
TTGCGCTCACTGCCCGCTTTCCAGTCGGGAAACCTGTCGTGCCAGCTGCATTAATGAATCGGCCAACGCG
CGGGGAGAGGCGGTTTGCGTATTGGGCGCTCTTCCGCTTCCTCGCTCACTGACTCGCTGCGCTCGGTCGT
TCGGCTGCGGCGAGCGGTATCAGCTCACTCAAAGGCGGTAATACGGTTATCCACAGAATCAGGGGATAAC
GCAGGAAAGAACATGTGAGCAAAAGGCCAGCAAAAGGCCAGGAACCGTAAAAAGGCCGCGTTGCTGGCGT
TTTTCCATAGGCTCCGCCCCCCTGACGAGCATCACAAAAATCGACGCTCAAGTCAGAGGTGGCGAAACCC
GACAGGACTATAAAGATACCAGGCGTTTCCCCCTGGAAGCTCCCTCGTGCGCTCTCCTGTTCCGACCCTG
CCGCTTACCGGATACCTGTCCGCCTTTCTCCCTTCGGGAAGCGTGGCGCTTTCTCATAGCTCACGCTGTA
GGTATCTCAGTTCGGTGTAGGTCGTTCGCTCCAAGCTGGGCTGTGTGCACGAACCCCCCGTTCAGCCCGA
CCGCTGCGCCTTATCCGGTAACTATCGTCTTGAGTCCAACCCGGTAAGACACGACTTATCGCCACTGGCA
GCAGCCACTGGTAACAGGATTAGCAGAGCGAGGTATGTAGGCGGTGCTACAGAGTTCTTGAAGTGGTGGC
CTAACTACGGCTACACTAGAAGAACAGTATTTGGTATCTGCGCTCTGCTGAAGCCAGTTACCTTCGGAAA
AAGAGTTGGTAGCTCTTGATCCGGCAAACAAACCACCGCTGGTAGCGGTGGTTTTTTTGTTTGCAAGCAG
CAGATTACGCGCAGAAAAAAAGGATCTCAAGAAGATCCTTTGATCTTTTCTACGGGGTCTGACGCTCAGT
GGAACGAAAACTCACGTTAAGGGATTTTGGTCATGAGATTATCAAAAAGGATCTTCACCTAGATCCTTTT
AAATTAAAAATGAAGTTTTAAATCAATCTAAAGTATATATGAGTAAACTTGGTCTGACAGTTACCAATGC
TTAATCAGTGAGGCACCTATCTCAGCGATCTGTCTATTTCGTTCATCCATAGTTGCCTGACTCCCCGTCG
TGTAGATAACTACGATACGGGAGGGCTTACCATCTGGCCCCAGTGCTGCAATGATACCGCGAGACCCACG
CTCACCGGCTCCAGATTTATCAGCAATAAACCAGCCAGCCGGAAGGGCCGAGCGCAGAAGTGGTCCTGCA
ACTTTATCCGCCTCCATCCAGTCTATTAATTGTTGCCGGGAAGCTAGAGTAAGTAGTTCGCCAGTTAATA
GTTTGCGCAACGTTGTTGCCATTGCTACAGGCATCGTGGTGTCACGCTCGTCGTTTGGTATGGCTTCATT
CAGCTCCGGTTCCCAACGATCAAGGCGAGTTACATGATCCCCCATGTTGTGCAAAAAAGCGGTTAGCTCC
TTCGGTCCTCCGATCGTTGTCAGAAGTAAGTTGGCCGCAGTGTTATCACTCATGGTTATGGCAGCACTGC
ATAATTCTCTTACTGTCATGCCATCCGTAAGATGCTTTTCTGTGACTGGTGAGTACTCAACCAAGTCATT
CTGAGAATAGTGTATGCGGCGACCGAGTTGCTCTTGCCCGGCGTCAATACGGGATAATACCGCGCCACAT
AGCAGAACTTTAAAAGTGCTCATCATTGGAAAACGTTCTTCGGGGCGAAAACTCTCAAGGATCTTACCGC
TGTTGAGATCCAGTTCGATGTAACCCACTCGTGCACCCAACTGATCTTCAGCATCTTTTACTTTCACCAG
CGTTTCTGGGTGAGCAAAAACAGGAAGGCAAAATGCCGCAAAAAAGGGAATAAGGGCGACACGGAAATGT
TGAATACTCATACTCTTCCTTTTTCAATATTATTGAAGCATTTATCAGGGTTATTGTCTCATGAGCGGAT
ACATATTTGAATGTATTTAGAAAAATAAACAAATAGGGGTTCCGCGCACATTTCCCCGAAAAGTGCCACC
TGACGTCGACGGATCGGGAGATCTCCCGATCCCCTATGGTGCACTCTCAGTACAATCTGCTCTGATGCCG
CATAGTTAAGCCAGTATCTGCTCCCTGCTTGTGTGTTGGAGGTCGCTGAGTAGTGCGCGAGCAAAATTTA
AGCTACAACAAGGCAAGGCTTGACCGACAATTGCATGAAGAATCTGCTTAGGGTTAGGCGTTTTGCGCTG
CTTCGCGATGTACGGGCCAGATATACGCGTTGACATTGATTATTGACTAGTTATTAATAGTAATCAATTA
CGGGGTCATTAGTTCATAGCCCATATATGGAGTTCCGCGTTACATAACTTACGGTAAATGGCCCGCCTGG
CTGACCGCCCAACGACCCCCGCCCATTGACGTCAATAATGACGTATGTTCCCATAGTAACGCCAATAGGG
ACTTTCCATTGACGTCAATGGGTGGAGTATTTACGGTAAACTGCCCACTTGGCAGTACATCAAGTGTATC
ATATGCCAAGTACGCCCCCTATTGACGTCAATGACGGTAAATGGCCCGCCTGGCATTATGCCCAGTACAT
GACCTTATGGGACTTTCCTACTTGGCAGTACATCTACGTATTAGTCATCGCTATTACCATGGTGATGCGG
TTTTGGCAGTACATCAATGGGCGTGGATAGCGGTTTGACTCACGGGGATTTCCAAGTCTCCACCCCATTG
ACGTCAATGGGAGTTTGTTTTGGCACCAAAATCAACGGGACTTTCCAAAATGTCGTAACAACTCCGCCCC
ATTGACGCAAATGGGCGGTAGGCGTGTACGGTGGGAGGTCTATATAAGCAGAGCTCTCTGGCTAACTAGA
GAACCCACTGCTTACTGGCTTATCGAAATTAATACGACTCACTATAGGGAGACCCAAGCTGGCTAGCGTT
TAAACTTAAGCTTGCCACCATGAGCAAGGGCGAGGAGCTGTTCACCGGGGTGGTGCCCATCCTGGTCGAG
CTGGACGGCGACGTAAACGGCCACAAGTTCAGCGTGTCCGGCGAGGGCGAGGGCGATGCCACCTACGGCA
AGCTGACCCTGAAGTTCATCTGCACCACCGGCAAGCTGCCCGTGCCCTGGCCCACCCTCGTGACCACCCT
GACCTACGGCGTGCAGTGCTTCAGCCGCTACCCCGACCACATGAAGCAGCACGACTTCTTCAAGTCCGCC
ATGCCCGAAGGCTACGTCCAGGAGCGCACCATCTTCTTCAAGGACGACGGCAACTACAAGACCCGCGCCG
AGGTGAAGTTCGAGGGCGACACCCTGGTGAACCGCATCGAGCTGAAGGGCATCGACTTCAAGGAGGACGG
CAACATCCTGGGGCACAAGCTGGAGTACAACTACAACAGCCACAACGTCTATATCATGGCCGACAAGCAG
AAGAACGGCATCAAGGTGAACTTCAAGATCCGCCACAACATCGAGGACGGCAGCGTGCAGCTCGCCGACC
ACTACCAGCAGAACACCCCCATCGGCGACGGCCCCGTGCTGCTGCCCGACAACCACTACCTGAGCACCCA
GTCCGCCCTGAGCAAAGACCCCAACGAGAAGCGCGATCACATGGTCCTGCTGGAGTTCGTGACCGCCGCC
GGGATCACTCACGGCATGGACGAGCTGTACAAGGGTACCGAGCTCGGATCCATGGAAGAAGAGGGCAAGA
AGGGCAAGAAACCTGGCATCGTTAGCCCCTTCAAGCGGGTGTTCCTGAAGGGCGAAAAGAGCAGAGATAA
GAAGGCCCATGAGAAAGTGACAGAGAGAAGACCTCTGCACACCGTGGTCCTGTCCCTGCCTGAGCGCGTG
GAACCTGACCGGCTGCTGTCTGATTACATCGAGAAAGAGGTGAAGTACCTGGGCCAGCTGACCTCTATCC
CCGGCTACCTGAACCCATCTAGCCGGACCGAGATCCTGCACTTCATCGACAACGCCAAGAGGGCCCACCA
ACTCCCAGGCCACCTGACACAGGAGCACGATGCCGTGCTGTCCCTGAGCGCCTACAACGTCAAGCTGGCC
TGGCGGGATGGAGAAGATATTATCCTCAGAGTGCCTATCCACGACATCGCCGCTGTTAGCTACGTGCGGG
ACGACGCCGCCCACCTGGTGGTGCTGAAGACCGCCCAGGACCCCGGCATCTCTCCTTCACAGAGCCTGTG
CGCTGAGTCCAGCAGAGGCCTGTCCGCAGGCTCTCTAAGCGAGAGCGCCGTGGGACCTGTGGAAGCATGC
TGCCTGGTCATCCTGGCCGCCGAGAGCAAGGTGGCCGCTGAGGAACTGTGTTGCCTGCTGGGCCAAGTGT
TTCAGGTGGTGTACACCGAAAGCACCATTGACTTCCTGGACAGAGCTATCTTCGACGGCGCTTCTACACC
TACCCACCACCTCAGTCTGCATTCTGACGACAGCTCTACCAAGGTGGACATCAAGGAAACCTACGAGGTG
GAAGCCTCTACATTTTGCTTCCCCGAGAGCGTGGATGTGGGCGGAGCTAGCCCCCACTCCAAAACCATCA
GCGAGTCCGAACTGTCTGCCAGCGCTACTGAGCTGCTGCAGGACTATATGCTGACACTGAGAACCAAGCT
GAGCAGCCAGGAGATCCAGCAGTTCGCCGCCCTGCTGCACGAGTACAGAAACGGCGCCAGCATCCACGAG
TTCTGCATCAATCTGAGACAGCTGTACGGCGATAGCAGAAAGTTCCTGCTGCTGGGACTGAGGCCTTTCA
TCCCAGAAAAAGACTCCCAACACTTTGAGAACTTCCTGGAAACCATCGGAGTGAAGGACGGCCGAGGCAT
CATCACCGACAGCTTCGGCAGACACAGACGGGCCCTGAGCACCACAAGCAGCAGCACAACCAACGGCAAT
AGAGCCACAGGCAGCAGCGACGACCGGAGCGCCCCTAGCGAAGGCGACGAGTGGGATAGAATGATCTCCG
ACATCAGCAGCGATGATGAGGCCCTGGGATGTAGCATGGACCAGGACAGCGCCTAACTCGAGTCTAGAGG
GCCCGTTTAAACCCGCTGATCAGCCTCGACTGTGCCTTCTAGTTGCCAGCCATCTGTTGTTTGCCCCTCC
CCCGTGCCTTCCTTGACCCTGGAAGGTGCCACTCCCACTGTCCTTTCCTAATAAAATGAGGAAATTGCAT
CGCATTGTCTGAGTAGGTGTCATTCTATTCTGGGGGGTGGGGTGGGGCAGGACAGCAAGGGGGAGGATTG
GGAAGACAATAGCAGGCATGCTGGGGATGCGGTGGGCTCTATGGCTTCTGAGGCGGAAAGAACCAGCTGG
GGCTCTAGGGGGTATCCCC
[124 nt withheld, positions 5550-5673]
C
[91 nt withheld, positions 5675-5765]
A
[49 nt withheld, positions 5767-5815]
CCTTTGACGTTGGAGTCCACGTTCTTT
[37 nt withheld, positions 5843-5879]
ACCCTATCTCGGTCTATTCTTTTGATTTATAAGGGATTTTGCCGATTTCGGCCTATTGGTTAAAAAATGA
GCTGATTTAACAAAAATTTAACGCGAATTAATTCTGTGGAATGTGTGTCAGTTAGGGTGTGGAAAGTCCC
CAGGCTCCCCAGCAGGCAGAAGTATGCAAAGCATGCATCTCAATTAGTCAGCAACCAGGTGTGGAAAGTC
CCCAGGCTCCCCAGCAGGCAGAAGTATGCAAAGCATGCATCTCAATTAGTCAGCAACCATAGTCCCGCCC
CTAACTCCGCCCATCCCGCCCCTAACTCCGCCCAGTTCCGCCCATTCTCCGCCCCATGGCTGACTAATTT
TTTTTATTTATGCAGAGGCCGAGGCCGCCTCTGCCTCTGAGCTATTCCAGAAGTAGTGAGGAGGCTTTTT
TGGAGGCCTAGGCTTTTGCAAAAAGCTCCCGGGAGCTTGTATATCCATTTTCGGATCTGATCAAGAGACA
GGATGAGGATCGTTTCGCATGATTGAACAAGATGGATTGCACGCAGGTTCTCCGGCCGCTTGGGTGGAGA
GGCTATTCGGCTATGACTGGGCACAACAGACAATCGGCTGCTCTGATGCCGCCGTGTTCCGGCTGTCAGC
GCAGGGGCGCCCGGTTCTTTTTGTCAAGACCGACCTGTCCGGTGCCCTGAATGAACTGCAGGACGAGGCA
GCGCGGCTATCGTGGCTGGCCACGACGGGCGTTCCTTGCGCAGCTGTGCTCGACGTTGTCACTGAAGCGG
GAAGGGACTGGCTGCTATTGGGCGAAGTGCCGGGGCAGGATCTCCTGTCATCTCACCTTGCTCCTGCCGA
GAAAGTATCCATCATGGCTGATGCAATGCGGCGGCTGCATACGCTTGATCCGGCTACCTGCCCATTCGAC
CACCAAGCGAAACATCGCATCGAGCGAGCACGTACTCGGATGGAAGCCGGTCTTGTCGATCAGGATGATC
TGGACGAAGAGCATCAGGGGCTCGCGCCAGCCGAACTGTTCGCCAGGCTCAAGGCGCGCATGCCCGACGG
CGAGGATCTCGTCGTGACCCATGGCGATGCCTGCTTGCCGAATATCATGGTGGAAAATGGCCGCTTTTCT
GGATTCATCGACTGTGGCCGGCTGGGTGTGGCGGACCGCTATCAGGACATAGCGTTGGCTACCCGTGATA
TTGCTGAAGAGCTTGGCGGCGAATGGGCTGACCGCTTCCTCGTGCTTTACGGTATCGCCGCTCCCGATTC
GCAGCGCATCGCCTTCTATCGCCTTCTTGACGAGTTCTTCTGAGCGGGACTCTGGGGTTCGAAATGACCG
ACCAAGCGACGCCCAACCTGCCATCACGAGATTTCGATTCCACCGCCGCCTTCTATGAAAGGTTGGGCTT
CGGAATCGTTTTCCGGGACGCCGGCTGGATGATCCTCCAGCGCGGGGATCTCATGCTGGAGTTCTTCGCC
CACCCCAACTTGTTTATTGCAGCTTATAATGGTTACAAATAAAGCAATAGCATCACAAATTTCACAAATA
AAGCATTTTTTTCACTG
